Addgene plasmid #123789: MTK3b_008
Purpose: Encodes EBFP2 as a Type 3b part to be used in the MTK system
Depositing lab: Hana El-Samad. Depositing organization: University of California, San Francisco (UCSF). Publication: A Toolkit for Rapid Modular Construction of Biological Circuits in Mammalian Cells. Fonseca JP, Bonny AR, Kumar GR, Ng AH, Town J, Wu QC, Aslankoohi E, Chen SY, Dods G, Harrigan P, Osimiri LC, Kistler AL, El-Samad H. ACS Synth Biol. 2019 Nov 15;8(11):2593-2606. doi: 10.1021/acssynbio.9b00322. Epub 2019 Nov 5. PubMed 31686495.
Backbone
  Vector backbone: MTK0_027
  Vector type: Mammalian Expression
Growth in bacteria
  Bacterial resistance: Chloramphenicol, 25 μg/mL
  Growth temperature: 37°C
  Growth strain: DH5alpha
  Copy number: Unknown
Gene/Insert
  Gene/Insert name: EBFP2
  Species: Synthetic
  Cloning method: Restriction Enzyme; 5′ cloning site BsmBI (destroyed during cloning); 3′ cloning site BsmBI (destroyed during cloning)
Terms and licenses: Academic/Nonprofit Terms; Industry Terms: Not Available to Industry
Depositor comments: Type 3b parts are used for coding sequences in the MTK. Please visit https://www.biorxiv.org/content/10.1101/506188v2 for BioRxiv preprint
How to cite: MTK3b_008 was a gift from Hana El-Samad (Addgene plasmid # 123789 ; http://n2t.net/addgene:123789 ; RRID:Addgene_123789)
