[The description below was written by a language model from this plasmid's Addgene catalogue record and pLannotate feature annotations shown in this document.]
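Description:
MTK3b_008 is a small (about 2.4 kb) part-storage plasmid from the Mammalian Toolkit (MTK), a modular hierarchical cloning system for assembling genetic circuits for mammalian cells. It is built on the MTK0_027 part-entry backbone and is propagated in E. coli using a high-copy ColE1/pUC-type origin. Selection is with chloramphenicol, conferred by the cat gene (chloramphenicol acetyltransferase) driven by its native promoter and followed by a minimal phage lambda t0 terminator.

The payload is the coding sequence of EBFP2, a constitutively fluorescent, rapidly maturing monomeric blue fluorescent protein derived from Aequorea victoria GFP. It was inserted into the backbone through BsmBI sites that were destroyed during cloning, and it is formatted as a "Type 3b" part, the toolkit position used for coding sequences. Although the repository classes the vector as mammalian expression, the annotated features show no mammalian promoter, polyadenylation signal or mammalian selection marker flanking the EBFP2 open reading frame. The plasmid itself is therefore best understood as a donor of a standardized part, not as a ready-to-use expression construct. The feature table does not annotate the restriction sites or overhangs that define the part's assembly position.

In use, the EBFP2 part would be combined with other toolkit parts, such as promoters, additional coding sequence elements and terminators, to build complete transcriptional units. In these, the blue fluorescent protein serves as a reporter or marker for expression in mammalian cells.
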