Features (pLannotate 1.2.2; 5 found; start..end, strand, type, name):
     80..668     +  rep_origin     ori: high-copy-number ColE1/pMB1/pBR322/pUC origin of replication
    783..1496    +  CDS            EBFP2: EBFP2 is a basic (constitutively fluorescent) blue fluorescent protein published in 2007, derived from Aequorea victoria. It is reported to be a rapidly-maturing monomer with moderate acid sensitivity.
   1516..1550    -  terminator     lambda t0 terminator: minimal transcription terminator from phage lambda (Scholtissek and Grosse, 1987)
   1624..2280    -  CDS            cat: CAT_ECOLX - Experimental evidence at protein level: Swiss-Prot protein existence level 1. This enzyme is an effector of chloramphenicol resistance in bacteria. From Escherichia coli. This protein is used as a marker in many commonly used cloning vectors, such as pACYC184.
   2281..2378    -  promoter       cat promoter: promoter of the E. coli cat gene encoding chloramphenicol acetyltransferase
>Addgene plasmid #123789 | MTK3b_008 | addgene full sequence | sequence record 249102 | Addgene NGS Result
CAATCATGACCAAAATCCCTTAACGTGAGTTTTCGTTCCACTGAGCGTCAGACCCCGTAGAAAAGATCAA
AGGATCTTCTTGAGATCCTTTTTTTCTGCGCGTAATCTGCTGCTTGCAAACAAAAAAACCACCGCTACCA
GCGGTGGTTTGTTTGCCGGATCAAGAGCTACCAACTCTTTTTCCGAAGGTAACTGGCTTCAGCAGAGCGC
AGATACCAAATACTGTTCTTCTAGTGTAGCCGTAGTTAGGCCACCACTTCAAGAACTCTGTAGCACCGCC
TACATACCTCGCTCTGCTAATCCTGTTACCAGTGGCTGCTGCCAGTGGCGATAAGTCGTGTCTTACCGGG
TTGGACTCAAGACGATAGTTACCGGATAAGGCGCAGCGGTCGGGCTGAACGGGGGGTTCGTGCACACAGC
CCAGCTTGGAGCGAACGACCTACACCGAACTGAGATACCTACAGCGTGAGCTATGAGAAAGCGCCACGCT
TCCCGAAGGGAGAAAGGCGGACAGGTATCCGGTAAGCGGCAGGGTCGGAACAGGAGAGCGCACGAGGGAG
CTTCCAGGGGGAAACGCCTGGTATCTTTATAGTCCTGTCGGGTTTCGCCACCTCTGACTTGAGCGTCGAT
TTTTGTGATGCTCGTCAGGGGGGCGGAGCCTATGGAAAAACGCCAGCAACGCGGCCTTTTTACGGTTCCT
GGCCTTTTGCTGGCCTTTTGCTCACATGTTCTTTCCTGCGTTATCCCCTGATTCTGTGGATAACCGTAGT
CGGTCTCATTCTGTGAGCAAGGGCGAGGAGCTGTTCACCGGGGTGGTGCCCATCCTGGTCGAGCTGGACG
GCGACGTAAACGGCCACAAGTTCAGCGTGAGGGGCGAGGGCGAGGGCGATGCCACCAACGGCAAGCTGAC
CCTGAAGTTCATCTGCACCACCGGCAAGCTGCCCGTGCCCTGGCCCACCCTCGTGACCACCCTGAGCCAC
GGCGTGCAGTGCTTCGCCCGCTACCCCGACCACATGAAGCAGCACGACTTCTTCAAGTCCGCCATGCCCG
AAGGCTACGTCCAGGAGCGCACCATCTTCTTCAAGGACGACGGCACCTACAAGACCCGCGCCGAGGTGAA
GTTCGAGGGCGACACCCTGGTGAACCGCATCGAGCTGAAGGGCGTCGACTTCAAGGAGGACGGCAACATC
CTGGGGCACAAGCTGGAGTACAACTTCAACAGCCACAACATCTATATCATGGCCGTCAAGCAGAAGAACG
GCATCAAGGTGAACTTCAAGATCCGCCACAACGTGGAGGACGGCAGCGTGCAGCTCGCCGACCACTACCA
GCAGAACACCCCCATCGGCGACGGCCCCGTGCTGCTGCCCGACAGCCACTACCTGAGCACCCAGTCCGTG
CTGAGCAAAGACCCCAACGAGAAGCGCGATCACATGGTCCTGCTGGAGTTCCGCACCGCCGCCGGGATCA
CTCTCGGCATGGACGAGCTGTACAAGGGATCCTGAGACCAGACCAATAAAAAACGCCCGGCGGCAACCGA
GCGTTCTGAACAAATCCAGATGGAGTTCTGAGGTCATTACTGGATCTATCAACAGGAGTCCAAGCGAGCT
CGATATCAAATTACGCCCCGCCCTGCCACTCATCGCAGTACTGTTGTAATTCATTAAGCATTCTGCCGAC
ATGGAAGCCATCACAAACGGCATGATGAACCTGAATCGCCAGCGGCATCAGCACCTTGTCGCCTTGCGTA
TAATATTTGCCCATGGTGAAAACGGGGGCGAAGAAGTTGTCCATATTGGCCACGTTTAAATCAAAACTGG
TGAAACTCACCCAGGGATTGGCTGAAACGAAAAACATATTCTCAATAAACCCTTTAGGGAAATAGGCCAG
GTTTTCACCGTAACACGCCACATCTTGCGAATATATGTGTAGAAACTGCCGGAAATCGTCGTGGTATTCA
CTCCAGAGCGATGAAAACGTTTCAGTTTGCTCATGGAAAACGGTGTAACAAGGGTGAACACTATCCCATA
TCACCAGCTCACCGTCTTTCATTGCCATACGAAATTCCGGATGAGCATTCATCAGGCGGGCAAGAATGTG
AATAAAGGCCGGATAAAACTTGTGCTTATTTTTCTTTACGGTCTTTAAAAAGGCCGTAATATCCAGCTGA
ACGGTCTGGTTATAGGTACATTGAGCAACTGACTGAAATGCCTCAAAATGTTCTTTACGATGCCATTGGG
ATATATCAACGGTGGTATATCCAGTGATTTTTTTCTCCATTTTAGCTTCCTTAGCTCCTGAAAATCTCGA
TAACTCAAAAAATACGCCCGGTAGTGATCTTATTTCATTATGGTGAAAGTTGGAACCTCTTACGTGCCCG
AT
